>Addgene plasmid #98211 | pCasSA | addgene full sequence | sequence record 485072 | Addgene NGS Result
GGTAAATACCCATGGGTATGGACAGTTTTCCCGACGTCTAAGAAACCATTATTATCATGACATTAACCTA
TAAAAATAGGCGTATCACGAGGCCCTTTCGTCTCGCGCGTTTCGGTGATGACGGTGAAAACCTCTGACAC
ATGCAGCTCCCGGAGACGGTCACAGCTTGTCTGTAAGCGGATGCCGGGAGCAGACAAGCCCGTCAGGGCG
CGTCAGCGGGTGTTGGCGGGTGTCGGGGCTGGCTTAACTATGCGGCATCAGAGCAGATTGTACTGAGAGT
GCACCATATGCGGTGTGAAATACCGCACAGATGCGTAAGGAGAAAATACCGCATCAGGCGCCATTCGCCA
TTCAGGCTGCGCAACTGTTGGGAAGGGCGATCGGTGCGGGCCTCTTCGCTATTACGCCAGCTGGCGAAAG
GGGGATGTGCTGCAAGGCGATTAAGTTGGGTAACGCCAGGGTTTTCCCAGTCACGACGTTGTAAAACGAC
GGCCAGTGCCAAGCTTGCATGCCTGCAGAACGGATTGTTGATGATTACGAAAATATTAAGAGCACAGACT
ATTACACAGAAAATCAAGAATTAAAAAAACGTAGAGAGAGTTTGAAAGAAGTAGTGAATACATGGAAAGA
GGGGTATCACGAAAAAAGTAAAGAGGTTAATAAATTAAAGCGAGAGAATGATAGTTTGAATGAGCAGTTG
AATGTATCAGAGAAATTTCAAGATAGTACAGTGACTTTATATCGTGCTGCGAGGGCGAATTTCCCTGGGT
TTGAGAAAGGGTTTAATAGGCTTAAAGAGAAATTCTTTAATGATTCCAAATTCGAGCGTGTGGGACAGTT
TATGGATGTTGTACAGGATAATGTCCAGAAGGTCGATAGAAAGCGTGAGAAACAGCGTACAGACGATTTA
GAGATGTAGAGGTACTTTTATGCCGAGAAAACTTTTTGCGTGTGACAGTCCTTAAAATATACTTAGAGCG
TAAGCGAAAGTAGTAGCGACAGCTATTAACTTTCGGTTGCAAAGCTCTAGGATTTTTAATGGACGCAGCG
CATCACACGCAAAAAGGAAATTGGAATAAATGCGAAATTTGAGATGTTAATTAAAGACCTTTTTGAGGTC
TTTTTTTCTTAGATTTTTGGGGTTATTTAGGGGAGAAAACATAGGGGGGTACTACGACCTCCCCCCTAGG
TGTCCATTGTCCATTGTCCAAACAAATAAATAAATATTGGGTTTTTAATGTTAAAAGGTTGTTTTTTATG
TTAAAGTGAAAAAAACAGATGTTGGGAGGTACAGTGATGGTTGTAGATAGAAAAGAAGAGAAAAAAGTTG
CTGTTACTTTAAGACTTACAACAGAAGAAAATGAGATATTAAATAGAATCAAAGAAAAATATAATATTAG
CAAATCAGATGCAACCGGTATTCTAATAAAAAAATATGCAAAGGAGGAATACGGTGCATTTTAAACAAAA
AAAGATAGACAGCACTGGCATGCTGCCTATCTATGACTAAATTTTGTTAAATGTATTAGCACCGTTATTA
TATCATGAGCGAAAATGTAATAAAAGAAACTGAAAACAAGAAAAATTCAAGAGGACGTAATTGGACATTT
GTTTTATATCCAGAATCAGCAAAAGCCGAGTGGTTAGAGTATTTAAAAGAGTTACACATTCAATTTGTAG
TGTCTCCATTACATGATAGGGATACTGATACAGAAGATAGGATGAAAAAAGAGCATTATCATATTCTAGT
GATGTATGAGGGTAATAAATCTTATGAACAGATAAAAATAATTACAGAAGAATTGAATGCGACTATTCCG
CAGATTGCAGGAAGTGTGAAAGGTCTTGTGAGATATATGCTTCACATGGACGATCCTAATAAATTTAAAT
ATCAAAAAGAAGATATGATAGTTTATGGCGGTGTAGATGTTGATGAATTATTAAAGAAAACAACAACAGA
TAGATATAAATTAATTAAAGAAATGATTGAGTTTATTGATGAACAAGGAATCGTAGAATTTAAGAGTTTA
ATGGATTATGCAATGAAGTTTAAATTTGATGATTGGTTCCCGCTTTTATGTGATAACTCGGCGTATGTTA
TTCAAGAATATATAAAATCAAATCGGTATAAATCTGACCGATAGATTTTGAATTTAAGAGTGTCACAAGA
CACTCTTTTTTCGCACCAGCGAAAACTGGTTTAAGCCGACTGCGCAAAAGACATAATCGATTCACAAAAA
ATAGGCACACGAAAAACAAGTTAAGGGATGCAGTTTATGCATCCCTTAACTTACTTATTAAATAATTTAT
AGCTATTGAAAAGAGATAAGAATTGTTCAAAGCTAATATTGTTTAAATCGTCAATTCCTGCATGTTTTAA
GGAATTGTTAAATTGATTTTTTGTAAATATTTTCTTGTATTCTTTGTTATCTTGGTTACCCGTCTTCTTA
ATATGCGTAATTGCATCTACTCTAAATCCATCAATGCCTTTATCAAACCACCAGTTCATCATTTCAAATA
CAGCATCTCTAACTTCCGGATTACCCCAATTCAAATCAGGTTGTTTTTTACTGAATAAATGGAAATAATA
TTGCTCAGTATTAGCATCATATTCCCGCGCGCCAATTGAGCTCCCCTTTCTATGTATGTTTTTTACTAGT
CATTTAAAACGATACATTAATAGGTACGAAAAAGCAACTTTTTTTGCGCTTAAAACCAGTCATACCAATA
ACTTAAGGGTAACTAGCCTCGCCGGCAATAGTTACCCTTATTATCAAGATAAGAAAGAAAAGGATTTTTC
GCTACGCTCAAATCCTTTAAAAAAACACAAAAGACCACATTTTTTAATGTGGTCTTTTATTCTTCAACTA
AAGCACCCATTAGTTCAACAAACGAAAATTGGATAAAGTGGGATATTTTTAAAATATATATTTATGTTAC
AGTAATATTGACTTTTAAAAAAGGATTGATTCTAATGAAGAAAGCAGACAAGTAAGCCTCCTAAATTCAC
TTTAGATAAAAATTTAGGAGGCATATCAAATGAAATTTAATAAAATTGATTTAGACAATTGGAAGAGAAA
AGAGATATTTAATCATTATTTGAACCAACAAACGACTTTTAGTATAACCACAGAAATTGATATTAGTGTT
TTATACCGAAACATAAAACAAGAAGGATATAAATTTTACCCTGCATTTATTTTCTTAGTGACAAGGGTGA
TAAACTCAAATACAGCTTTTAGAACTGGTTACAATAGCGACGGAGAGTTAGGTTATTGGGATAAGTTAGA
GCCACTTTATACAATTTTTGATGGTGTATCTAAAACATTCTCTGGTATTTGGACTCCTGTAAAGAATGAC
TTCAAAGAGTTTTATGATTTATACCTTTCTGATGTAGAGAAATATAATGGTTCGGGGAAATTGTTTCCCA
AAACACCTATACCTGAAAATGCTTTTTCTCTTTCTATTATTCCATGGACTTCATTTACTGGGTTTAACTT
AAATATCAATAATAATAGTAATTACCTTCTACCCATTATTACAGCAGGAAAATTCATTAATAAAGGTAAT
TCAATATATTTACCGCTATCTTTACAGGTACATCATTCTGTTTGTGATGGTTATCATGCAGGATTGTTTA
TGAACTCTATTCAGGAATTGTCAGATAGGCCTAATGACTGGCTTTTATAATATGAGATAATGCCGACTGT
ACTTTTTACAGTCGGTTTTCTAATGTCACTAACCTGCCCCGTTAGTTGAAGAAGGTTTTTATATTACAGC
TCCAGATCCATATCCTTCTTTTTCTGAACCGACTTCTCCTTTTTCGCTTCTTTATTCCAATTGCTTTATT
GACGTTGAGCCTCGGAACCGGTACCCAGGAAACAGCTATGACCATGTAATACGACTCACTATACGGGGAT
ATCGTCGGAATTGCCAGCTGGGGCGCCCTCTGGTAAGGTTGGGAAGCCCTGCAAAGTAAACTGGATGGCT
TTCTTGCCGCCAAGGATCTGATGGCGCAGGGGATCAAGATCTGATCAAGAGACAGGATGAGGATCGTTTC
GCATGATTGAACAAGATGGATTGCACGCAGGTTCTCCGGCCGCTTGGGTGGAGAGGCTATTCGGCTATGA
CTGGGCACAACAGACAATCGGCTGCTCTGATGCCGCCGTGTTCCGGCTGTCAGCGCAGGGGCGCCCGGTT
CTTTTTGTCAAGACCGACCTGTCCGGTGCCCTGAATGAACTGCAGGACGAGGCAGCGCGGCTATCGTGGC
TGGCCACGACGGGCGTTCCTTGCGCAGCTGTGCTCGACGTTGTCACTGAAGCGGGAAGGGACTGGCTGCT
ATTGGGCGAAGTGCCGGGGCAGGATCTCCTGTCATCTCACCTTGCTCCTGCCGAGAAAGTATCCATCATG
GCTGATGCAATGCGGCGGCTGCATACGCTTGATCCGGCTACCTGCCCATTCGACCACCAAGCGAAACATC
GCATCGAGCGAGCACGTACTCGGATGGAAGCCGGTCTTGTCGATCAGGATGATCTGGACGAAGAGCATCA
GGGGCTCGCGCCAGCCGAACTGTTCGCCAGGCTCAAGGCGCGCATGCCCGACGGCGAGGATCTCGTCGTG
ACCCATGGCGATGCCTGCTTGCCGAATATCATGGTGGAAAATGGCCGCTTTTCTGGATTCATCGACTGTG
GCCGGCTGGGTGTGGCGGACCGCTATCAGGACATAGCGTTGGCTACCCGTGATATTGCTGAAGAGCTTGG
CGGCGAATGGGCTGACCGCTTCCTCGTGCTTTACGGTATCGCCGCTCCCGATTCGCAGCGCATCGCCTTC
TATCGCCTTCTTGACGAGTTCTTCTGAGCGGGACTCTGGGGTTCGAGAGCTCGCTTGGACTCCTGTTGAT
AGATCCAGTAATGACCTCAGAACTCCATCTGGATTTGTTCAGAACGCTCGGTTGCCGCCGGGCGTTTTTT
ATTGGTGAGAATCCAAGCACTAGTCATGACCAAAATCCCTTAACGTGAGTTTTCGTTCCACTGAGCGTCA
GACCCCGTAGAAAAGATCAAAGGATCTTCTTGAGATCCTTTTTTTCTGCGCGTAATCTGCTGCTTGCAAA
CAAAAAAACCACCGCTACCAGCGGTGGTTTGTTTGCCGGATCAAGAGCTACCAACTCTTTTTCCGAAGGT
AACTGGCTTCAGCAGAGCGCAGATACCAAATACTGTCCTTCTAGTGTAGCCGTAGTTAGGCCACCACTTC
AAGAACTCTGTAGCACCGCCTACATACCTCGCTCTGCTAATCCTGTTACCAGTGGCTGCTGCCAGTGGCG
ATAAGTCGTGTCTTACCGGGTTGGACTCAAGACGATAGTTACCGGATAAGGCGCAGCGGTCGGGCTGAAC
GGGGGGTTCGTGCACACAGCCCAGCTTGGAGCGAACGACCTACACCGAACTGAGATACCTACAGCGTGAG
CTATGAGAAAGCGCCACGCTTCCCGAAGGGAGAAAGGCGGACAGGTATCCGGTAAGCGGCAGGGTCGGAA
CAGGAGAGCGCACGAGGGAGCTTCCAGGGGGAAACGCCTGGTATCTTTATAGTCCTGTCGGGTTTCGCCA
CCTCTGACTTGAGCGTCGATTTTTGTGATGCTCGTCAGGGGGGCGGAGCCTATGGAAAAACGCCAGCAAC
GCGGCCTTTTTACGGTTCCTGGCCTTTTGCTGGCCTTTTGCTCACATGTTCTTTCCTGCGTTGTCGACAG
AGTTTGCAAAATATACAGGGGATTATATATAATGGAAACGAGACCATTGGTCTCAGTTTTAGAGCTAGAA
ATAGCAAGTTAAAATAAGGCTAGTCCGTTATCAACTTGAAAAAGTGGCACCGAGTCGGTGCTTTTTTTGA
GATCTGTCCATACCCATGGTCTAGAATGCTCGAGTCAGAAAAATATACCTGTATCTTTTTTCAAAAGCAA
ACATGCTTTGGGTAAACATGTAGGTATTAACGTCAATGCGACAATAGTAGCATTGATTAAATGAGAATTA
GTAAGTGTTTTACTTACTAAATTTTATTTAACCTAAAAATGAACCACCTGGATGTGTGGGATTAAAAAGT
GAAGAGAGGAGGACATATCACATGGATAAGAAATACTCAATAGGCTTAGATATCGGCACAAATAGCGTCG
GATGGGCGGTGATCACTGATGAATATAAGGTTCCGTCTAAAAAGTTCAAGGTTCTGGGAAATACAGACCG
CCACAGTATCAAAAAAAATCTTATAGGGGCTCTTTTATTTGACAGTGGAGAGACAGCGGAAGCGACTCGT
CTCAAACGGACAGCTCGTAGAAGGTATACACGTCGGAAGAATCGTATTTGTTATCTACAGGAGATTTTTT
CAAATGAGATGGCGAAAGTAGATGATAGTTTCTTTCATCGACTTGAAGAGTCTTTTTTGGTGGAAGAAGA
CAAGAAGCATGAACGTCATCCTATTTTTGGAAATATAGTAGATGAAGTTGCTTATCATGAGAAATATCCA
ACTATCTATCATCTGCGAAAAAAATTGGTAGATTCTACTGATAAAGCGGATTTGCGCTTAATCTATTTGG
CCTTAGCGCATATGATTAAGTTTCGTGGTCATTTTTTGATTGAGGGAGATTTAAATCCTGATAATAGTGA
TGTGGACAAACTATTTATCCAGTTGGTACAAACCTACAATCAATTATTTGAAGAAAACCCTATTAACGCA
AGTGGAGTAGATGCTAAAGCGATTCTTTCTGCACGATTGAGTAAATCAAGACGATTAGAAAATCTCATTG
CTCAGCTCCCCGGTGAGAAGAAAAATGGCTTATTTGGGAATCTCATTGCTTTGTCATTGGGTTTGACCCC
TAATTTTAAATCAAATTTTGATTTGGCAGAAGATGCTAAATTACAGCTTTCAAAAGATACTTACGATGAT
GATTTAGATAATTTATTGGCGCAAATTGGAGATCAATATGCTGATTTGTTTTTGGCAGCTAAGAATTTAT
CAGATGCTATTTTACTTTCAGATATCCTAAGAGTAAATACTGAAATAACTAAGGCTCCCCTATCAGCTTC
AATGATTAAACGCTACGATGAACATCATCAAGACTTGACTCTTTTAAAAGCTTTAGTTCGACAACAACTT
CCAGAAAAGTATAAAGAAATCTTTTTTGATCAATCAAAAAACGGATATGCAGGTTATATTGATGGGGGAG
CTAGCCAAGAAGAATTTTATAAATTTATCAAACCAATTTTAGAAAAAATGGATGGTACTGAGGAATTATT
GGTGAAACTAAATCGTGAAGATTTGCTGCGCAAGCAACGGACCTTTGACAACGGCTCTATTCCCCATCAA
ATTCACTTGGGTGAGCTGCATGCTATTTTGAGAAGACAAGAAGACTTTTATCCATTTTTAAAAGACAATC
GTGAGAAGATTGAAAAAATCTTGACTTTTCGAATTCCTTATTATGTTGGTCCATTGGCGCGTGGCAATAG
TCGTTTTGCATGGATGACTCGGAAGTCTGAAGAAACAATTACCCCATGGAATTTTGAAGAAGTTGTCGAT
AAAGGTGCTTCAGCTCAATCATTTATTGAACGCATGACAAACTTTGATAAAAATCTTCCAAATGAAAAAG
TACTACCAAAACATAGTTTGCTTTATGAGTATTTTACGGTTTATAACGAATTGACAAAGGTCAAATATGT
TACTGAAGGAATGCGAAAACCAGCATTTCTTTCAGGTGAACAGAAGAAAGCCATTGTTGATTTACTCTTC
AAAACAAATCGAAAAGTAACCGTTAAGCAATTAAAAGAAGATTATTTCAAAAAAATAGAATGTTTTGATA
GTGTTGAAATTTCAGGAGTTGAAGATAGATTTAATGCTTCATTAGGTACCTACCATGATTTGCTAAAAAT
TATTAAAGATAAAGATTTTTTGGATAATGAAGAAAATGAAGATATCTTAGAGGATATTGTTTTAACATTG
ACCTTATTTGAAGATAGGGAGATGATTGAGGAAAGACTTAAAACATATGCTCACCTCTTTGATGATAAGG
TGATGAAACAGCTTAAACGTCGCCGTTATACTGGTTGGGGACGTTTGTCTCGAAAATTGATTAATGGTAT
TAGGGATAAGCAATCTGGCAAAACAATATTAGATTTTTTGAAATCAGATGGTTTTGCCAATCGCAATTTT
ATGCAGCTGATCCATGATGATAGTTTGACATTTAAAGAAGACATTCAAAAAGCACAAGTGTCTGGACAAG
GCGATAGTTTACATGAACATATTGCAAATTTAGCTGGTAGCCCTGCTATTAAAAAAGGTATTTTACAGAC
TGTAAAAGTTGTTGATGAATTGGTCAAAGTAATGGGGCGGCATAAGCCAGAAAATATCGTTATTGAAATG
GCACGTGAAAATCAGACAACTCAAAAGGGCCAGAAAAATTCGCGAGAGCGTATGAAACGAATCGAAGAAG
GTATCAAAGAATTAGGAAGTCAGATTCTTAAAGAGCATCCTGTTGAAAATACTCAATTGCAAAATGAAAA
GCTCTATCTCTATTATCTCCAAAATGGAAGAGACATGTATGTGGACCAAGAATTAGATATTAATCGTTTA
AGTGATTATGATGTCGATCACATTGTTCCACAAAGTTTCCTTAAAGACGATTCAATAGACAATAAGGTCT
TAACGCGTTCTGATAAAAATCGTGGTAAATCGGATAACGTTCCAAGTGAAGAAGTAGTCAAAAAGATGAA
AAACTATTGGAGACAACTTCTAAACGCCAAGTTAATCACTCAACGTAAGTTTGATAATTTAACGAAAGCT
GAACGTGGAGGTTTGAGTGAACTTGATAAAGCTGGTTTTATCAAACGCCAATTGGTTGAAACTCGCCAAA
TCACTAAGCATGTGGCACAAATTTTGGATAGTCGCATGAATACTAAATACGATGAAAATGATAAACTTAT
TCGAGAGGTTAAAGTGATTACCTTAAAATCTAAATTAGTTTCTGACTTCCGAAAAGATTTCCAATTCTAT
AAAGTACGTGAGATTAACAATTACCATCATGCCCATGATGCGTATCTAAATGCCGTCGTTGGAACTGCTT
TGATTAAGAAATATCCAAAACTTGAATCGGAGTTTGTCTATGGTGATTATAAAGTTTATGATGTTCGTAA
AATGATTGCTAAGTCTGAGCAAGAAATAGGCAAAGCAACCGCAAAATATTTCTTTTACTCTAATATCATG
AACTTCTTCAAAACAGAAATTACACTTGCAAATGGAGAGATTCGCAAACGCCCTCTAATCGAAACTAATG
GGGAAACTGGAGAAATTGTCTGGGATAAAGGGCGAGATTTTGCCACAGTGCGCAAAGTATTGTCCATGCC
CCAAGTCAATATTGTCAAGAAAACAGAAGTACAGACAGGCGGATTCTCCAAGGAGTCAATTTTACCAAAA
AGAAATTCGGACAAGCTTATTGCTCGTAAAAAAGACTGGGATCCAAAAAAATATGGTGGTTTTGATAGTC
CAACGGTAGCTTATTCAGTCCTAGTGGTTGCTAAGGTGGAAAAAGGGAAATCGAAGAAGTTAAAATCCGT
TAAAGAGTTACTAGGGATCACAATTATGGAAAGAAGTTCCTTTGAAAAAAATCCGATTGACTTTTTAGAA
GCTAAAGGATATAAGGAAGTTAAAAAAGACTTAATCATTAAACTACCTAAATATAGTCTTTTTGAGTTAG
AAAACGGTCGTAAACGGATGCTGGCTAGTGCCGGAGAATTACAAAAAGGAAATGAGCTGGCTCTGCCAAG
CAAATATGTGAATTTTTTATATTTAGCTAGTCATTATGAAAAGTTGAAGGGTAGTCCAGAAGATAACGAA
CAAAAACAATTGTTTGTGGAGCAGCATAAGCATTATTTAGATGAGATTATTGAGCAAATCAGTGAATTTT
CTAAGCGTGTTATTTTAGCAGATGCCAATTTAGATAAAGTTCTTAGTGCATATAACAAACATAGAGACAA
ACCAATACGTGAACAAGCAGAAAATATTATTCATTTATTTACGTTGACGAATCTTGGAGCTCCCGCTGCT
TTTAAATATTTTGATACAACAATTGATCGTAAACGATATACGTCTACAAAAGAAGTTTTAGATGCCACTC
TTATCCATCAATCCATCACTGGTCTTTATGAAACACGCATTGATTTGAGTCAGCTAGGAGGTGACTGATG
GCTGGTTGGCGTACTGTTGT
Features (pLannotate 1.2.2; 18 found; start..end, strand, type, name):
    102..137     +  CDS            rop (fragment): Rop protein, which maintains plasmids at low copy number; rop
    239..338     +  misc_feature   bom (fragment): basis of mobility region from pBR322
    344..498     -  CDS            lacZα (fragment): LacZα fragment of β-galactosidase; lacZ fragment
    515..916     +  CDS            pre (fragment): PRE1_STAAU - Also known as mob. Protein inferred from homology: Swiss-Prot protein existence level 3. The interaction of the RSA site and the PRE protein may not only serves a function in plasmid maintenance, but may also contributes to the distribution of small antibiotic resistance plasmids among Gram- positive bacteria. From Staphylococcus aureus.
   1297..1461    +  CDS            COP6_STAAU: Experimental evidence at protein level: Swiss-Prot protein existence level 1. Acts in trans as a negative regulatory element in pE194 replication. From Staphylococcus aureus.
   1545..2141    +  CDS            repF: REPY_STAAU - Also known as repC. Protein inferred from homology: Swiss-Prot protein existence level 3. Is essential for plasmid replication. Nicks the positive strand at the plus origin of replication. From Staphylococcus aureus.
   2294..2428    -  CDS            ermC' (fragment): ERM_BACIU - Experimental evidence at protein level: Swiss-Prot protein existence level 1. This protein produces a dimethylation of the adenine residue at position 2085 in 23S rRNA, resulting in reduced affinity between ribosomes and macrolide-lincosamide-streptogramin B antibiotics. From Bacillus subtilis.
   2444..2620    -  CDS            malL (fragment): O16G_PARTM - Experimental evidence at protein level: Swiss-Prot protein existence level 1. From Parageobacillus thermoglucosidasius (Geobacillus thermoglucosidasius).
   2634..2855    +  CDS            cop (fragment): COP1_STAAU - Protein predicted: Swiss-Prot protein existence level 4. Putative control of replication message. From Staphylococcus aureus.
   3040..3684    +  CDS            cat: CAT4_STAAU - Experimental evidence at protein level: Swiss-Prot protein existence level 1. This enzyme is an effector of chloramphenicol resistance in bacteria. From Staphylococcus aureus.
   3897..3913    +  promoter       T7 promoter (fragment): promoter for bacteriophage T7 RNA polymerase
   3927..4031    +  CDS            tnpA (fragment): TN5P_ECOLX - Also known as tnp. Experimental evidence at protein level: Swiss-Prot protein existence level 1. Mediates transposition of transposon Tn5 by a 'cut and paste' mechanism. First, the monomeric transposase binds the 19 bp inverted DNA repeats flanking the transposon. Then, dimerization of the DNA- bound transposase creates a synaptic DNA complex. After nicking of the first DNA strand, excision of the transposon proceeds through a series of intermediates. The transposase then mediates the insertion of the transposon at a new site by strand transfer. The activity of the wild- type tran
   4063..4854    +  CDS            neo: KKA2_KLEPN - Also known as kan, nptII. Experimental evidence at protein level: Swiss-Prot protein existence level 1. Resistance to kanamycin, neomycin, paromomycin, ribostamycin, butirosin and gentamicin B. From Klebsiella pneumoniae.
   4888..4982    +  terminator     lambda t0 terminator: transcription terminator from phage lambda
   5070..5658    +  rep_origin     ori: high-copy-number ColE1/pMB1/pBR322/pUC origin of replication
   5796..5871    +  misc_RNA       gRNA scaffold: guide RNA scaffold for the Streptococcus pyogenes CRISPR/Cas9 system
   5916..6011    +  CDS            RXL7_STAA1 (fragment): Protein inferred from homology: Swiss-Prot protein existence level 3. From Staphylococcus aureus (strain Mu3 / ATCC 700698).
   6112..10218   +  CDS            Cas9: Cas9 (Csn1) endonuclease from the Streptococcus pyogenes Type II CRISPR/Cas system generates RNA-guided double strand breaks in DNA
