[The description below was written by a language model from this plasmid's Addgene catalogue record and pLannotate feature annotations shown in this document.]
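Description:
pCasSA is a 10,240 bp E. coli/Staphylococcus aureus shuttle plasmid designed as an empty backbone for CRISPR/Cas9 genome editing in S. aureus. In E. coli it replicates from a high-copy ColE1/pUC-type origin and is selected with kanamycin through the neo (nptII) gene, which is followed by a lambda t0 terminator. For the Gram-positive host, the feature table shows a pE194-family replication module, comprising a Cop-6 negative regulator and the repF replication initiator, alongside a staphylococcal cat gene that provides chloramphenicol selection in S. aureus. The record describes the plasmid as temperature-sensitive. In such designs this normally lets the plasmid be cured from edited cells by a shift to a non-permissive temperature, though the record does not spell this out.

The editing payload consists of the full-length Streptococcus pyogenes Cas9 coding sequence and, just upstream, an S. pyogenes guide RNA scaffold into which a user-supplied spacer would be added. The promoters driving Cas9 and the guide RNA are not annotated. A short fragment matching a S. aureus protein lies between the scaffold and Cas9 and may reflect staphylococcal regulatory sequence, but the record does not identify it. The cloning sites for spacers or homology repair templates are likewise not stated.

Several remaining annotations are short fragments: rop, bom, lacZα, pre/mob, ermC', malL, a cop fragment, a partial T7 promoter and Tn5 tnpA. These appear to be remnants of the parental plasmids used in assembly rather than functional elements. The construct is intended for rapid, targeted chromosomal modification in S. aureus, with Cas9 cleavage directed by a cloned guide.
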