Addgene plasmid #98211: pCasSA
Purpose: (Empty Backbone) CRISPR-based E. coli/Staphylococcus aureus temperature-sensitive plasmid for genome editing in Staphylococcus aureus using S. pyogenes Cas9
Depositing lab: Quanjiang Ji. Depositing organization: ShanghaiTech University. Publication: Rapid and Efficient Genome Editing in Staphylococcus aureus by Using an Engineered CRISPR/Cas9 System. Chen W, Zhang Y, Yeo WS, Bae T, Ji Q. J Am Chem Soc. 2017 Mar 15;139(10):3790-3795. doi: 10.1021/jacs.6b13317. Epub 2017 Mar 2. PubMed 28218837.
Backbone
  Vector backbone: Unknown
  Backbone size (bp): 10240
  Vector type: Bacterial Expression, CRISPR, Synthetic Biology
  Selectable markers: Chloramphenicol (in S. aureus)
Growth in bacteria
  Bacterial resistance: Kanamycin, 50 μg/mL
  Growth temperature: 30°C
  Growth strain: DH5alpha
  Growth instructions: The plasmid causes the E. coli to grow very slowly at 30C and plates may need to be incubated for 24-36 hours in order to see colonies
  Copy number: High Copy
Gene/Insert
  Cloning method: Unknown
Terms and licenses: Academic/Nonprofit Terms; Industry Terms: Not Available to Industry
How to cite: pCasSA was a gift from Quanjiang Ji (Addgene plasmid # 98211 ; http://n2t.net/addgene:98211 ; RRID:Addgene_98211)
